>Addgene plasmid #169775 | IRF3-V5 | addgene full sequence | sequence record 334996 | Addgene NGS Result
ACCCTATCTCGGTCTATTCTTTTGATTTATAAGGGATTTTGCCGATTTCGGCCTATTGGTTAAAAAATGA
GCTGATTTAACAAAAATTTAACGCGAATTAATTCTGTGGAATGTGTGTCAGTTAGGGTGTGGAAAGTCCC
CAGGCTCCCCAGCAGGCAGAAGTATGCAAAGCATGCATCTCAATTAGTCAGCAACCAGGTGTGGAAAGTC
CCCAGGCTCCCCAGCAGGCAGAAGTATGCAAAGCATGCATCTCAATTAGTCAGCAACCATAGTCCCGCCC
CTAACTCCGCCCATCCCGCCCCTAACTCCGCCCAGTTCCGCCCATTCTCCGCCCCATGGCTGACTAATTT
TTTTTATTTATGCAGAGGCCGAGGCCGCCTCTGCCTCTGAGCTATTCCAGAAGTAGTGAGGAGGCTTTTT
TGGAGGCCTAGGCTTTTGCAAAAAGCTCCCGGGAGCTTGTATATCCATTTTCGGATCTGATCAAGAGACA
GGATGAGGATCGTTTCGCATGATTGAACAAGATGGATTGCACGCAGGTTCTCCGGCCGCTTGGGTGGAGA
GGCTATTCGGCTATGACTGGGCACAACAGACAATCGGCTGCTCTGATGCCGCCGTGTTCCGGCTGTCAGC
GCAGGGGCGCCCGGTTCTTTTTGTCAAGACCGACCTGTCCGGTGCCCTGAATGAACTGCAGGACGAGGCA
GCGCGGCTATCGTGGCTGGCCACGACGGGCGTTCCTTGCGCAGCTGTGCTCGACGTTGTCACTGAAGCGG
GAAGGGACTGGCTGCTATTGGGCGAAGTGCCGGGGCAGGATCTCCTGTCATCTCACCTTGCTCCTGCCGA
GAAAGTATCCATCATGGCTGATGCAATGCGGCGGCTGCATACGCTTGATCCGGCTACCTGCCCATTCGAC
CACCAAGCGAAACATCGCATCGAGCGAGCACGTACTCGGATGGAAGCCGGTCTTGTCGATCAGGATGATC
TGGACGAAGAGCATCAGGGGCTCGCGCCAGCCGAACTGTTCGCCAGGCTCAAGGCGCGCATGCCCGACGG
CGAGGATCTCGTCGTGACCCATGGCGATGCCTGCTTGCCGAATATCATGGTGGAAAATGGCCGCTTTTCT
GGATTCATCGACTGTGGCCGGCTGGGTGTGGCGGACCGCTATCAGGACATAGCGTTGGCTACCCGTGATA
TTGCTGAAGAGCTTGGCGGCGAATGGGCTGACCGCTTCCTCGTGCTTTACGGTATCGCCGCTCCCGATTC
GCAGCGCATCGCCTTCTATCGCCTTCTTGACGAGTTCTTCTGAGCGGGACTCTGGGGTTCGCGAAATGAC
CGACCAAGCGACGCCCAACCTGCCATCACGAGATTTCGATTCCACCGCCGCCTTCTATGAAAGGTTGGGC
TTCGGAATCGTTTTCCGGGACGCCGGCTGGATGATCCTCCAGCGCGGGGATCTCATGCTGGAGTTCTTCG
CCCACCCCAACTTGTTTATTGCAGCTTATAATGGTTACAAATAAAGCAATAGCATCACAAATTTCACAAA
TAAAGCATTTTTTTCACTGCATTCTAGTTGTGGTTTGTCCAAACTCATCAATGTATCTTATCATGTCTGT
ATACCGTCGACCTCTAGCTAGAGCTTGGCGTAATCATGGTCATAGCTGTTTCCTGTGTGAAATTGTTATC
CGCTCACAATTCCACACAACATACGAGCCGGAAGCATAAAGTGTAAAGCCTGGGGTGCCTAATGAGTGAG
CTAACTCACATTAATTGCGTTGCGCTCACTGCCCGCTTTCCAGTCGGGAAACCTGTCGTGCCAGCTGCAT
TAATGAATCGGCCAACGCGCGGGGAGAGGCGGTTTGCGTATTGGGCGCTCTTCCGCTTCCTCGCTCACTG
ACTCGCTGCGCTCGGTCGTTCGGCTGCGGCGAGCGGTATCAGCTCACTCAAAGGCGGTAATACGGTTATC
CACAGAATCAGGGGATAACGCAGGAAAGAACATGTGAGCAAAAGGCCAGCAAAAGGCCAGGAACCGTAAA
AAGGCCGCGTTGCTGGCGTTTTTCCATAGGCTCCGCCCCCCTGACGAGCATCACAAAAATCGACGCTCAA
GTCAGAGGTGGCGAAACCCGACAGGACTATAAAGATACCAGGCGTTTCCCCCTGGAAGCTCCCTCGTGCG
CTCTCCTGTTCCGACCCTGCCGCTTACCGGATACCTGTCCGCCTTTCTCCCTTCGGGAAGCGTGGCGCTT
TCTCATAGCTCACGCTGTAGGTATCTCAGTTCGGTGTAGGTCGTTCGCTCCAAGCTGGGCTGTGTGCACG
AACCCCCCGTTCAGCCCGACCGCTGCGCCTTATCCGGTAACTATCGTCTTGAGTCCAACCCGGTAAGACA
CGACTTATCGCCACTGGCAGCAGCCACTGGTAACAGGATTAGCAGAGCGAGGTATGTAGGCGGTGCTACA
GAGTTCTTGAAGTGGTGGCCTAACTACGGCTACACTAGAAGAACAGTATTTGGTATCTGCGCTCTGCTGA
AGCCAGTTACCTTCGGAAAAAGAGTTGGTAGCTCTTGATCCGGCAAACAAACCACCGCTGGTAGCGGTGG
TTTTTTTGTTTGCAAGCAGCAGATTACGCGCAGAAAAAAAGGATCTCAAGAAGATCCTTTGATCTTTTCT
ACGGGGTCTGACGCTCAGTGGAACGAAAACTCACGTTAAGGGATTTTGGTCATGAGATTATCAAAAAGGA
TCTTCACCTAGATCCTTTTAAATTAAAAATGAAGTTTTAAATCAATCTAAAGTATATATGAGTAAACTTG
GTCTGACAGTTACCAATGCTTAATCAGTGAGGCACCTATCTCAGCGATCTGTCTATTTCGTTCATCCATA
GTTGCCTGACTCCCCGTCGTGTAGATAACTACGATACGGGAGGGCTTACCATCTGGCCCCAGTGCTGCAA
TGATACCGCGAGACCCACGCTCACCGGCTCCAGATTTATCAGCAATAAACCAGCCAGCCGGAAGGGCCGA
GCGCAGAAGTGGTCCTGCAACTTTATCCGCCTCCATCCAGTCTATTAATTGTTGCCGGGAAGCTAGAGTA
AGTAGTTCGCCAGTTAATAGTTTGCGCAACGTTGTTGCCATTGCTACAGGCATCGTGGTGTCACGCTCGT
CGTTTGGTATGGCTTCATTCAGCTCCGGTTCCCAACGATCAAGGCGAGTTACATGATCCCCCATGTTGTG
CAAAAAAGCGGTTAGCTCCTTCGGTCCTCCGATCGTTGTCAGAAGTAAGTTGGCCGCAGTGTTATCACTC
ATGGTTATGGCAGCACTGCATAATTCTCTTACTGTCATGCCATCCGTAAGATGCTTTTCTGTGACTGGTG
AGTACTCAACCAAGTCATTCTGAGAATAGTGTATGCGGCGACCGAGTTGCTCTTGCCCGGCGTCAATACG
GGATAATACCGCGCCACATAGCAGAACTTTAAAAGTGCTCATCATTGGAAAACGTTCTTCGGGGCGAAAA
CTCTCAAGGATCTTACCGCTGTTGAGATCCAGTTCGATGTAACCCACTCGTGCACCCAACTGATCTTCAG
CATCTTTTACTTTCACCAGCGTTTCTGGGTGAGCAAAAACAGGAAGGCAAAATGCCGCAAAAAAGGGAAT
AAGGGCGACACGGAAATGTTGAATACTCATACTCTTCCTTTTTCAATATTATTGAAGCATTTATCAGGGT
TATTGTCTCATGAGCGGATACATATTTGAATGTATTTAGAAAAATAAACAAATAGGGGTTCCGCGCACAT
TTCCCCGAAAAGTGCCACCTGACGTCGACGGATCGGGAGATCTCCCGATCCCCTATGGTGCACTCTCAGT
ACAATCTGCTCTGATGCCGCATAGTTAAGCCAGTATCTGCTCCCTGCTTGTGTGTTGGAGGTCGCTGAGT
AGTGCGCGAGCAAAATTTAAGCTACAACAAGGCAAGGCTTGACCGACAATTGCATGAAGAATCTGCTTAG
GGTTAGGCGTTTTGCGCTGCTTCGCGATGTACGGGCCAGATATACGCGTTGACATTGATTATTGACTAGT
TATTAATAGTAATCAATTACGGGGTCATTAGTTCATAGCCCATATATGGAGTTCCGCGTTACATAACTTA
CGGTAAATGGCCCGCCTGGCTGACCGCCCAACGACCCCCGCCCATTGACGTCAATAATGACGTATGTTCC
CATAGTAACGCCAATAGGGACTTTCCATTGACGTCAATGGGTGGAGTATTTACGGTAAACTGCCCACTTG
GCAGTACATCAAGTGTATCATATGCCAAGTACGCCCCCTATTGACGTCAATGACGGTAAATGGCCCGCCT
GGCATTATGCCCAGTACATGACCTTATGGGACTTTCCTACTTGGCAGTACATCTACGTATTAGTCATCGC
TATTACCATGGTGATGCGGTTTTGGCAGTACATCAATGGGCGTGGATAGCGGTTTGACTCACGGGGATTT
CCAAGTCTCCACCCCATTGACGTCAATGGGAGTTTGTTTTGGCACCAAAATCAACGGGACTTTCCAAAAT
GTCGTAACAACTCCGCCCCATTGACGCAAATGGGCGGTAGGCGTGTACGGTGGGAGGTCTATATAAGCAG
AGCTCTCTGGCTAACTAGAGAACCCACTGCTTACTGGCTTATCGAAATTAATACGACTCACTATAGGGAG
ACCCAAGCTGGCTAGTTAAGCTTATGGGAACCCCAAAGCCACGGATCCTGCCCTGGCTGGTGTCGCAGCT
GGACCTGGGGCAACTGGAGGGCGTGGCCTGGGTGAACAAGAGCCGCACGCGCTTCCGCATCCCTTGGAAG
CACGGCCTACGGCAGGATGCACAGCAGGAGGATTTCGGAATCTTCCAGGCCTGGGCCGAGGCCACTGGTG
CATATGTTCCCGGGAGGGATAAGCCAGACCTGCCAACCTGGAAGAGGAATTTCCGCTCTGCCCTCAACCG
CAAAGAAGGGTTGCGTTTAGCAGAGGACCGGAGCAAGGACCCTCACGACCCACATAAAATCTACGAGTTT
GTGAACTCAGGAGTTGGGGACTTTTCCCAGCCAGACACCTCTCCGGACACCAATGGTGGAGGCAGTACTT
CTGATACCCAGGAAGACATTCTGGATGAGTTACTGGGTAACATGGTGTTGGCCCCACTCCCAGATCCGGG
ACCCCCAAGCCTGGCTGTAGCCCCTGAGCCCTGCCCTCAGCCCCTGCGGAGCCCCAGCTTGGACAATCCC
ACTCCCTTCCCAAACCTGGGGCCCTCTGAGAACCCACTGAAGCGGCTGTTGGTGCCGGGGGAAGAGTGGG
AGTTCGAGGTGACAGCCTTCTACCGGGGCCGCCAAGTCTTCCAGCAGACCATCTCCTGCCCGGAGGGCCT
GCGGCTGGTGGGGTCCGAAGTGGGAGACAGGACGCTGCCTGGATGGCCAGTCACACTGCCAGACCCTGGC
ATGTCCCTGACAGACAGGGGAGTGATGAGCTACGTGAGGCATGTGCTGAGCTGCCTGGGTGGGGGACTGG
CTCTCTGGCGGGCCGGGCAGTGGCTCTGGGCCCAGCGGCTGGGGCACTGCCACACATACTGGGCAGTGAG
CGAGGAGCTGCTCCCCAACAGCGGGCATGGGCCTGATGGCGAGGTCCCCAAGGACAAGGAAGGAGGCGTG
TTTGACCTGGGGCCCTTCATTGTAGATCTGATTACCTTCACGGAAGGAAGCGGACGCTCACCACGCTATG
CCCTCTGGTTCTGTGTGGGGGAGTCATGGCCCCAGGACCAGCCGTGGACCAAGAGGCTCGTGATGGTCAA
GGTTGTGCCCACGTGCCTCAGGGCCTTGGTAGAAATGGCCCGGGTAGGGGGTGCCTCCTCCCTGGAGAAT
ACTGTGGACCTGCACATTTCCAACAGCCACCCACTCTCCCTCACCTCCGACCAGTACAAGGCCTACCTGC
AGGACTTGGTGGAGGGCATGGATTTCCAGGGCCCTGGGGAGAGCAAGCTTGGTACCGAGCTCGGATCCAC
TAGTCCAGTGTGGTGGAATTCTGCAGATATCCAGCACAGTGGCGGCCGCTCGAGTCTAGAGGGCCCGCGG
TTCGAAGGTAAGCCTATCCCTAACCCTCTCCTCGGTCTCGATTCTACGCGTACCGGTCATCATCACCATC
ACCATTGAGTTTAAACCCGCTGATCAGCCTCGACTGTGCCTTCTAGTTGCCAGCCATCTGTTGTTTGCCC
CTCCCCCGTGCCTTCCTTGACCCTGGAAGGTGCCACTCCCACTGTCCTTTCCTAATAAAATGAGGAAATT
GCATCGCATTGTCTGAGTAGGTGTCATTCTATTCTGGGGGGTGGGGTGGGGCAGGACAGCAAGGGGGAGG
ATTGGGAAGACAATAGCAGGCATGCTGGGGATGCGGTGGGCTCTATGGCTTCTGAGGCGGAAAGAACCAG
CTGGGGCTCTAGGGGGTATCCCC
[124 nt withheld, positions 6464-6587]
C
[91 nt withheld, positions 6589-6679]
A
[49 nt withheld, positions 6681-6729]
CCTTTGACGTTGGAGTCCACGTTCTTT
[37 nt withheld, positions 6757-6793]
Features (pLannotate 1.2.2; 21 found; start..end, strand, type, name):
    113..442     +  promoter       SV40 promoter: SV40 enhancer and early promoter
    509..1300    +  CDS            neo: KKA2_KLEPN - Also known as kan, nptII. Experimental evidence at protein level: Swiss-Prot protein existence level 1. Resistance to kanamycin, neomycin, paromomycin, ribostamycin, butirosin and gentamicin B. From Klebsiella pneumoniae.
   1326..1484    +  CDS            ble (fragment): BLE_KLEPN - Experimental evidence at protein level: Swiss-Prot protein existence level 1. Binding protein with a strong affinity to the bleomycin family of antibiotics. Binds to CL990; an antimitotic-antibiotic compound. From Klebsiella pneumoniae.
   1479..1600    +  polyA_signal   SV40 poly(A) signal: SV40 polyadenylation signal
   1673..1689    -  protein_bind   lac operator: The lac repressor binds to the lac operator to inhibit transcription in E. coli. This inhibition can be relieved by adding lactose or isopropyl-β-D-thiogalactopyranoside (IPTG). lac repressor encoded by lacI
   1697..1727    -  promoter       lac promoter: promoter for the E. coli lac operon
   1742..1763    -  protein_bind   CAP binding site: CAP binding activates transcription in the presence of cAMP. E. coli catabolite activator protein
   1776..1868    -  CDS            lacI (fragment): lac repressor; lacI; The lac repressor binds to the lac operator to inhibit transcription in E. coli. This inhibition can be relieved by adding lactose or isopropyl-β-D-thiogalactopyranoside (IPTG).
   2051..2639    -  rep_origin     ori: high-copy-number ColE1/pMB1/pBR322/pUC origin of replication
   2810..3670    -  CDS            AmpR: β-lactamase; bla; confers resistance to ampicillin, carbenicillin, and related antibiotics
   3671..3775    -  promoter       AmpR promoter: bla
   3834..3886    -  misc_feature   bom (fragment): basis of mobility region from pBR322
   4041..4420    +  enhancer       CMV enhancer: human cytomegalovirus immediate early enhancer
   4421..4624    +  promoter       CMV promoter: human cytomegalovirus (CMV) immediate early promoter
   4620..4653    +  LTR            5' LTR (truncated) (fragment): truncated 5' long terminal repeat (LTR) from HIV-1
   4669..4687    +  promoter       T7 promoter: promoter for bacteriophage T7 RNA polymerase
   4714..5994    +  CDS            IRF3: IRF3_HUMAN - Experimental evidence at protein level: Swiss-Prot protein existence level 1. Key transcriptional regulator of type I interferon (IFN)- dependent immune responses which plays a critical role in the innate immune response against DNA and RNA viruses (PubMed:22394562, PubMed:25636800, PubMed:27302953). Regulates the transcription of type I IFN genes (IFN-alpha and IFN-beta) and IFN-stimulated genes (ISG) by binding to an interferon-stimulated response element (ISRE) in their promoters (PubMed:11846977, PubMed:16846591, PubMed:16979567, PubMed:20049431, PubMed:32972995). Acts as a mo
   6097..6138    +  CDS            V5 tag: epitope tag from simian virus 5
   6194..6418    +  polyA_signal   bGH poly(A) signal: bovine growth hormone polyadenylation signal
   6422..6443    +  promoter       SV40 promoter (fragment): SV40 enhancer and early promoter
   6464..99      +  rep_origin     f1 ori (across the origin) (sequence partly withheld): f1 bacteriophage origin of replication; arrow indicates direction of (+) strand synthesis
