[The description below was written by a language model from this plasmid's Addgene catalogue record and pLannotate feature annotations shown in this document.]
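Description:
IRF3-V5 is a mammalian expression plasmid built on the Invitrogen pcDNA3.1 V5-His backbone and carrying the human interferon regulatory factor 3 coding sequence (transcript variant 1), inserted by TOPO cloning. The catalogue lists a total size of about 6.8 kb, and the sequenced record of 6,793 nt is close to that figure. In E. coli the plasmid replicates at high copy from a ColE1/pUC-type origin and is selected with ampicillin through the β-lactamase gene. An f1 origin is also present, which allows single-stranded DNA production. For selection in mammalian cells, an SV40 enhancer/early promoter drives the neomycin phosphotransferase gene, terminated by an SV40 polyadenylation signal, so stable transfectants can be selected with G418.

The expression cassette uses the human cytomegalovirus immediate-early enhancer and promoter to drive strong constitutive transcription of IRF3, followed by the bovine growth hormone polyadenylation signal. A T7 promoter between the CMV promoter and the insert can support in vitro transcription and serves as a sequencing primer site. The V5 epitope, supplied by the backbone, is annotated downstream of the IRF3 open reading frame to give a C-terminally tagged protein detectable with anti-V5 antibodies. The backbone name implies a polyhistidine tag as well, but none is annotated in the feature table. Short annotated fragments such as ble, lacI, bom and an HIV-1 LTR match are probably backbone remnants or software similarity hits rather than functional elements. IRF3 is a key transcriptional regulator of type I interferon and interferon-stimulated genes. The stated purpose is to express IRF3 in mammalian cells, and the associated publication concerns innate immune responses to enterovirus 71 infection.
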