Addgene plasmid #169775: IRF3-V5
Purpose: Express IRF3 in mammalian cells
Depositing lab: Sung-Liang Yu. Publication: IKKepsilon isoform switching governs the immune response against EV71 infection. Chang YL, Liao YW, Chen MH, Chang SY, Huang YT, Ho BC, Yu SL. Commun Biol. 2021 Jun 2;4(1):663. doi: 10.1038/s42003-021-02187-x. PubMed 34079066.
Backbone
  Vector backbone: pcDNA3.1 V5-His
  Backbone manufacturer: Invitrogen
  Backbone size w/o insert (bp): 5523
  Total vector size (bp): 6807
  Vector type: Mammalian Expression, Bacterial Expression
  Selectable markers: Neomycin (select with G418)
Growth in bacteria
  Bacterial resistance: Ampicillin, 100 μg/mL
  Growth temperature: 37°C
  Growth strain: DH5alpha
  Copy number: High Copy
Gene/Insert
  Gene/Insert name: Homo sapiens interferon regulatory factor 3 (IRF3), transcript variant 1 (alt name: IRF3)
  Species: H. sapiens (human)
  Insert size (bp): 1284
  GenBank ID: NM_001571
  Entrez Gene: IRF3 (a.k.a. IIAE7)
  Tag / fusion protein: V5 tag (C terminal on backbone)
  Cloning method: TOPO Cloning
  Sequencing primers: 5′ T7P; 3′ BGHR
Terms and licenses: Academic/Nonprofit Terms; Industry Terms: Not Available to Industry
How to cite: IRF3-V5 was a gift from Sung-Liang Yu (Addgene plasmid # 169775 ; http://n2t.net/addgene:169775 ; RRID:Addgene_169775)
