>Addgene plasmid #169775 | IRF3-V5 | depositor partial sequence | sequence record 328950 | pcDNA3.1 V5-His
ATGGGAACCCCAAAGCCACGGATCCTGCCCTGGCTGGTGTCGCAGCTGGACCTGGGGCAACTGGAGGGCG
TGGCCTGGGTGAACAAGAGCCGCACGCGCTTCCGCATCCCTTGGAAGCACGGCCTACGGCAGGATGCACA
GCAGGAGGATTTCGGAATCTTCCAGGCCTGGGCCGAGGCCACTGGTGCATATGTTCCCGGGAGGGATAAG
CCAGACCTGCCAACCTGGAAGAGGAATTTCCGCTCTGCCCTCAACCGCAAAGAAGGGTTGCGTTTAGCAG
AGGACCGGAGCAAGGACCCTCACGACCCACATAAAATCTACGAGTTTGTGAACTCAGGAGTTGGGGACTT
TTCCCAGCCAGACACCTCTCCGGACACCAATGGTGGAGGCAGTACTTCTGATACCCAGGAAGACATTCTG
GATGAGTTACTGGGTAACATGGTGTTGGCCCCACTCCCAGATCCGGGACCCCCAAGCCTGGCTGTAGCCC
CTGAGCCCTGCCCTCAGCCCCTGCGGAGCCCCAGCTTGGACAATCCCACTCCCTTCCCAAACCTGGGGCC
CTCTGAGAACCCACTGAAGCGGCTGTTGGTGCCGGGGGAAGAGTGGGAGTTCGAGGTGACAGCCTTCTAC
CGGGGCCGCCAAGTCTTCCAGCAGACCATCTCCTGCCCGGAGGGCCTGCGGCTGGTGGGGTCCGAAGTGG
GAGACAGGACGCTGCCTGGATGGCCAGTCACACTGCCAGACCCTGGCATGTCCCTGACAGACAGGGGAGT
GATGAGCTACGTGAGGCATGTGCTGAGCTGCCTGGGTGGGGGACTGGCTCTCTGGCGGGCCGGGCAGTGG
CTCTGGGCCCAGCGGCTGGGGCACTGCCACACATACTGGGCAGTGAGCGAGGAGCTGCTCCCCAACAGCG
GGCATGGGCCTGATGGCGAGGTCCCCAAGGACAAGGAAGGAGGCGTGTTTGACCTGGGGCCCTTCATTGT
AGATCTGATTACCTTCACGGAAGGAAGCGGACGCTCACCACGCTATGCCCTCTGGTTCTGTGTGGGGGAG
TCATGGCCCCAGGACCAGCCGTGGACCAAGAGGCTCGTGATGGTCAAGGTTGTGCCCACGTGCCTCAGGG
CCTTGGTAGAAATGGCCCGGGTAGGGGGTGCCTCCTCCCTGGAGAATACTGTGGACCTGCACATTTCCAA
CAGCCACCCACTCTCCCTCACCTCCGACCAGTACAAGGCCTACCTGCAGGACTTGGTGGAGGGCATGGAT
TTCCAGGGCCCTGGGGAGAGCAAGCTTGGTACCGAGCTCGGATCCACTAGTCCAGTGTGGTGGAATTCTG
CAGATATCCAGCACAGTGGCGGCCGCTCGAGTCTAGAGGGCCCGCGGTTCGAAGGTAAGCCTATCCCTAA
CCCTCTCCTCGGTCTCGATTCTACG
